>Addgene plasmid #47780 | RH5-bio | depositor full sequence | sequence record 68799 | RH5-bio sequence 8139 bps
AGATCTATACATTGAATCAATATTGGCAATTAGCCATATTAGTCATTGGTTATATAGCATAAATCAATAT
TGGCTATTGGCCATTGCATACGTTGTATCTATATCATAATATGTACATTTATATTGGCTCATGTCCAATA
TGACCGCCATGTTGACATTGATTATTGACTAGTTATTAATAGTAATCAATTACGGGGTCATTAGTTCATA
GCCCATATATGGAGTTCCGCGTTACATAACTTACGGTAAATGGCCCGCCTGGCTGACCGCCCAACGACCC
CCGCCCATTGACGTCAATAATGACGTATGTTCCCATAGTAACGCCAATAGGGACTTTCCATTGACGTCAA
TGGGTGGAGTATTTACGGTAAACTGCCCACTTGGCAGTACATCAAGTGTATCATATGCCAAGTCCGCCCC
CTATTGACGTCAATGACGGTAAATGGCCCGCCTGGCATTATGCCCAGTACATGACCTTACGGGACTTTCC
TACTTGGCAGTACATCTACGTATTAGTCATCGCTATTACCATGGTGATGCGGTTTTGGCAGTACACCAAT
GGGCGTGGATAGCGGTTTGACTCACGGGGATTTCCAAGTCTCCACCCCATTGACGTCAATGGGAGTTTGT
TTTGGCACCAAAATCAACGGGACTTTCCAAAATGTCGTAATAACCCCGCCCCGTTGACGCAAATGGGCGG
TAGGCGTGTACGGTGGGAGGTCTATATAAGCAGAGCTCGTTTAGTGAACCGTCAGATCCTCACTCTCTTC
CGCATCGCTGTCTGCGAGGGCCAGCTGTTGGGCTCGCGGTTGAGGACAAACTCTTCGCGGTCTTTCCAGT
ACTCTTGGATCGGAAACCCGTCGGCCTCCGAACGGTACTCCGCCACCGAGGGACCTGAGCGAGTCCGCAT
CGACCGGATCGGAAAACCTCTCGAGAAAGGCGTCTAACCAGTCACAGTCGCAAGGTAGGCTGAGCACCGT
GGCGGGCGGCAGCGGGTGGCGGTCGGGGTTGTTTCTGGCGGAGGTGCTGCTGATGATGTAATTAAAGTAG
GCGGTCTTGAGACGGCGGATGGTCGAGGTGAGGTGTGGCAGGCTTGAGATCCAGCTGTTGGGGTGAGTAC
TCCCTCTCAAAAGCGGGCATTACTTCTGCGCTAAGATTGTCAGTTTCCAAAAACGAGGAGGATTTGATAT
TCACCTGGCCCGATCTGGCCATACACTTGAGTGACAATGACATCCACTTTGCCTTTCTCTCCACAGGTGT
CCACTCCCAGGTCCAAGTTTGCCACCATGGAGTTTCAGACCCAGGTACTCATGTCCCTGCTGCTCTGCAT
GTCTGGTGCGGCCGCCTTCGAGAACGCCATCAAGAAAACCAAGAACCAGGAAAACAACCTGGCCCTGCTG
CCCATCAAGAGCACCGAGGAAGAGAAGGACGACATCAAGAACGGCAAGGATATCAAGAAAGAGATCGACA
ACGACAAAGAGAACATCAAGACCAACAACGCCAAGGACCACAGCACCTACATCAAGAGCTACCTGAACAC
CAACGTGAACGACGGCCTGAAGTACCTGTTCATCCCCAGCCACAACAGCTTCATCAAGAAATACAGCGTG
TTCAACCAGATCAACGACGGCATGCTGCTGAACGAGAAGAACGACGTGAAGAACAACGAGGACTACAAGA
ACGTGGATTACAAGAATGTGAACTTCCTGCAGTACCACTTCAAAGAGCTGTCCAACTACAATATCGCCAA
CAGCATCGACATCCTGCAGGAAAAAGAGGGCCACCTGGACTTCGTGATCATCCCCCACTACACCTTTCTG
GACTACTACAAGCACCTGAGCTACAACAGCATCTACCACAAGAGCAGCACCTACGGCAAGTGTATCGCCG
TGGACGCCTTTATCAAGAAGATCAACGAAGCCTACGACAAAGTGAAGTCCAAGTGCAACGACATCAAAAA
TGACCTGATCGCCACCATCAAGAAGCTGGAACACCCCTACGACATCAACAACAAGAACGACGACAGCTAC
AGATACGACATCAGCGAGGAAATCGACGACAAGAGCGAAGAGACAGACGACGAGACAGAGGAAGTGGAGG
ACAGCATCCAGGACACCGACAGCAACCACGCCCCCAGCAACAAGAAAAAGAACGACCTGATGAACCGGGC
CTTCAAGAAAATGATGGACGAGTACAACACCAAGAAGAAAAAGCTGATCAAGTGCATCAAGAACCACGAG
AACGACTTCAACAAGATCTGCATGGACATGAAGAACTACGGCACCAACCTGTTCGAGCAGCTGTCCTGCT
ACAACAACAACTTCTGCAACACCAACGGCATCAGATACCACTACGACGAGTACATCCACAAGCTGATCCT
GAGCGTGAAGTCTAAGAACCTGAACAAGGACCTGAGCGACATGACCAATATCCTGCAGCAGAGCGAGCTG
CTGCTGACCAACCTGAATAAGAAGATGGGCAGCTACATCTACATCGATACCATCAAGTTCATCCACAAAG
AGATGAAGCACATCTTCAACCGGATCGAGTACCACACAAAGATCATCAACGACAAGACCAAGATCATCCA
GGATAAGATCAAGCTGAACATCTGGCGGACCTTCCAGAAGGACGAGCTGCTGAAGCGGATCCTGGACATG
AGCAACGAGTACAGCCTGTTCATCACCTCCGACCACCTGAGACAGATGCTGTACAACACCTTCTACAGCA
AAGAGAAGCACCTGAACAACATCTTCCACCACCTGATCTACGTGCTGCAGATGAAGTTCAACGACGTGCC
TATCAAGATGGAATACTTCCAGACCTACAAGAAGAACAAGCCCCTGACCCAGGGCGCGCCGTCGACCTCC
ATCACGGCCTATAAGAGTGAGGGGGAGTCAGCGGAGTTCTCCTTCCCACTCAACCTTGGAGAGGAAAGCC
TGCAGGGAGAGTTGAGATGGAAGGCAGAGAAGGCTCCTTCTTCCCAGTCCTGGATCACCTTCTCCCTAAA
GAACCAAAAGGTGTCTGTGCAGAAGTCTACTAGCAACCCCAAGTTCCAGCTGTCCGAAACGCTCCCACTC
ACCCTTCAGATACCCCAGGTCTCCCTTCAGTTTGCTGGTTCTGGCAACCTGACCCTGACTCTGGACAGAG
GGATACTGTATCAGGAAGTGAACCTGGTGGTGATGAAAGTGACTCAGCCCGACAGCAACACTTTGACCTG
TGAGGTGATGGGACCCACCTCACCCAAGATGAGACTGATCTTGAAGCAGGAGAATCAGGAGGCCAGGGTC
TCCAGGCAGGAGAAAGTGATTCAAGTGCAGGCCCCTGAAGCAGGGGTGTGGCAATGTCTACTGAGTGAAG
GTGAAGAGGTCAAGATGGACTCCAAGATCCAGGTTTTATCCAAAGGGTTGAATTCCGGATCACTGCATCA
TATTCTGGATGCACAGAAAATGGTGTGGAATCATCGTTAAGTCTAGACACGTGATTAATTAAGGATCCCC
CGACCTCGACCTCTGGCTAATAAAGGAAATTTATTTTCATTGCAATAGTGTGTTGGAATTTTTTGTGTCT
CTCACTCGGAAGGACATATGGGAGGGCAAATCATTTGGTCGAGATCCCTCGGAGATCTCTAGCTAGAGGA
TCGATCCCCGCCCCGGACGAACTAAACCTGACTACGACATCTCTGCCCCTTCTTCGCGGGGCAGTGCATG
TAATCCCTTCAGTTGGTTGGTACAACTTGCCAACTGGGCCCTGTTCCACATGTGACACGGGGGGGGACCA
AACACAAAGGGGTTCTCTGACTGTAGTTGACATCCTTATAAATGGATGTGCACATTTGCCAACACTGAGT
GGCTTTCATCCTGGAGCAGACTTTGCAGTCTGTGGACTGCAACACAACATTGCCTTTATGTGTAACTCTT
GGCTGAAGCTCTTACACCAATGCTGGGGGACATGTACCTCCCAGGGGCCCAGGAAGACTACGGGAGGCTA
CACCAACGTCAATCAGAGGGGCCTGTGTAGCTACCGATAAGCGGACCCTCAAGAGGGCATTAGCAATAGT
GTTTATAAGGCCCCCTTGTTAACCCTAAACGGGTAGCATATGCTTCCCGGGTAGTAGTATATACTATCCA
GACTAACCCTAATTCAATAGCATATGTTACCCAACGGGAAGCATATGCTATCGAATTAGGGTTAGTAAAA
GGGTCCTAAGGAACAGCGATATCTCCCACCCCATGAGCTGTCACGGTTTTATTTACATGGGGTCAGGATT
CCACGAGGGTAGTGAACCATTTTAGTCACAAGGGCAGTGGCTGAAGATCAAGGAGCGGGCAGTGAACTCT
CCTGAATCTTCGCCTGCTTCTTCATTCTCCTTCGTTTAGCTAATAGAATAACTGCTGAGTTGTGAACAGT
AAGGTGTATGTGAGGTGCTCGAAAACAAGGTTTCAGGTGACGCCCCCAGAATAAAATTTGGACGGGGGGT
TCAGTGGTGGCATTGTGCTATGACACCAATATAACCCTCACAAACCCCTTGGGCAATAAATACTAGTGTA
GGAATGAAACATTCTGAATATCTTTAACAATAGAAATCCATGGGGTGGGGACAAGCCGTAAAGACTGGAT
GTCCATCTCACACGAATTTATGGCTATGGGCAACACATAATCCTAGTGCAATATGATACTGGGGTTATTA
AGATGTGTCCCAGGCAGGGACCAAGACAGGTGAACCATGTTGTTACACTCTATTTGTAACAAGGGGAAAG
AGAGTGGACGCCGACAGCAGCGGACTCCACTGGTTGTCTCTAACACCCCCGAAAATTAAACGGGGCTCCA
CGCCAATGGGGCCCATAAACAAAGACAAGTGGCCACTCTTTTTTTTGAAATTGTGGAGTGGGGGCACGCG
TCAGCCCCCACACGCCGCCCTGCGGTTTTGGACTGTAAAATAAGGGTGTAATAACTTGGCTGATTGTAAC
CCCGCTAACCACTGCGGTCAAACCACTTGCCCACAAAACCACTAATGGCACCCCGGGGAATACCTGCATA
AGTAGGTGGGCGGGCCAAGATAGGGGCGCGATTGCTGCGATCTGGAGGACAAATTACACACACTTGCGCC
TGAGCGCCAAGCACAGGGTTGTTGGTCCTCATATTCACGAGGTCGCTGAGAGCACGGTGGGCTAATGTTG
CCATGGGTAGCATATACTACCCAAATATCTGGATAGCATATGCTATCCTAATCTATATCTGGGTAGCATA
GGCTATCCTAATCTATATCTGGGTAGCATATGCTATCCTAATCTATATCTGGGTAGTATATGCTATCCTA
ATTTATATCTGGGTAGCATAGGCTATCCTAATCTATATCTGGGTAGCATATGCTATCCTAATCTATATCT
GGGTAGTATATGCTATCCTAATCTGTATCCGGGTAGCATATGCTATCCTAATAGAGATTAGGGTAGTATA
TGCTATCCTAATTTATATCTGGGTAGCATATACTACCCAAATATCTGGATAGCATATGCTATCCTAATCT
ATATCTGGGTAGCATATGCTATCCTAATCTATATCTGGGTAGCATAGGCTATCCTAATCTATATCTGGGT
AGCATATGCTATCCTAATCTATATCTGGGTAGTATATGCTATCCTAATTTATATCTGGGTAGCATAGGCT
ATCCTAATCTATATCTGGGTAGCATATGCTATCCTAATCTATATCTGGGTAGTATATGCTATCCTAATCT
GTATCCGGGTAGCATATGCTATCCTCATGATAAGCTGTCAAACATGAGAATTTTCTTGAAGACGAAAGGG
CCTCGTGATACGCCTATTTTTATAGGTTAATGTCATGATAATAATGGTTTCTTAGACGTCAGGTGGCACT
TTTCGGGGAAATGTGCGCGGAACCCCTATTTGTTTATTTTTCTAAATACATTCAAATATGTATCCGCTCA
TGAGACAATAACCCTGATAAATGCTTCAATAATATTGAAAAAGGAAGAGTATGAGTATTCAACATTTCCG
TGTCGCCCTTATTCCCTTTTTTGCGGCATTTTGCCTTCCTGTTTTTGCTCACCCAGAAACGCTGGTGAAA
GTAAAAGATGCTGAAGATCAGTTGGGTGCACGAGTGGGTTACATCGAACTGGATCTCAACAGCGGTAAGA
TCCTTGAGAGTTTTCGCCCCGAAGAACGTTTTCCAATGATGAGCACTTTTAAAGTTCTGCTATGTGGCGC
GGTATTATCCCGTGTTGACGCCGGGCAAGAGCAACTCGGTCGCCGCATACACTATTCTCAGAATGACTTG
GTTGAGTACTCACCAGTCACAGAAAAGCATCTTACGGATGGCATGACAGTAAGAGAATTATGCAGTGCTG
CCATAACCATGAGTGATAACACTGCGGCCAACTTACTTCTGACAACGATCGGAGGACCGAAGGAGCTAAC
CGCTTTTTTGCACAACATGGGGGATCATGTAACTCGCCTTGATCGTTGGGAACCGGAGCTGAATGAAGCC
ATACCAAACGACGAGCGTGACACCACGATGCCTGCAGCAATGGCAACAACGTTGCGCAAACTATTAACTG
GCGAACTACTTACTCTAGCTTCCCGGCAACAATTAATAGACTGGATGGAGGCGGATAAAGTTGCAGGACC
ACTTCTGCGCTCGGCCCTTCCGGCTGGCTGGTTTATTGCTGATAAATCTGGAGCCGGTGAGCGTGGGTCT
CGCGGTATCATTGCAGCACTGGGGCCAGATGGTAAGCCCTCCCGTATCGTAGTTATCTACACGACGGGGA
GTCAGGCAACTATGGATGAACGAAATAGACAGATCGCTGAGATAGGTGCCTCACTGATTAAGCATTGGTA
ACTGTCAGACCAAGTTTACTCATATATACTTTAGATTGATTTAAAACTTCATTTTTAATTTAAAAGGATC
TAGGTGAAGATCCTTTTTGATAATCTCATGACCAAAATCCCTTAACGTGAGTTTTCGTTCCACTGAGCGT
CAGACCCCGTAGAAAAGATCAAAGGATCTTCTTGAGATCCTTTTTTTCTGCGCGTAATCTGCTGCTTGCA
AACAAAAAAACCACCGCTACCAGCGGTGGTTTGTTTGCCGGATCAAGAGCTACCAACTCTTTTTCCGAAG
GTAACTGGCTTCAGCAGAGCGCAGATACCAAATACTGTTCTTCTAGTGTAGCCGTAGTTAGGCCACCACT
TCAAGAACTCTGTAGCACCGCCTACATACCTCGCTCTGCTAATCCTGTTACCAGTGGCTGCTGCCAGTGG
CGATAAGTCGTGTCTTACCGGGTTGGACTCAAGACGATAGTTACCGGATAAGGCGCAGCGGTCGGGCTGA
ACGGGGGGTTCGTGCACACAGCCCAGCTTGGAGCGAACGACCTACACCGAACTGAGATACCTACAGCGTG
AGCTATGAGAAAGCGCCACGCTTCCCGAAGGGAGAAAGGCGGACAGGTATCCGGTAAGCGGCAGGGTCGG
AACAGGAGAGCGCACGAGGGAGCTTCCAGGGGGAAACGCCTGGTATCTTTATAGTCCTGTCGGGTTTCGC
CACCTCTGACTTGAGCGTCGATTTTTGTGATGCTCGTCAGGGGGGCGGAGCCTATGGAAAAACGCCAGCA
ACGCGGCCTTTTTACGGTTCCTGGCCTTTTGCTGGCCTTTTGCTCACATGTTCTTTCCTGCGTTATCCCC
TGATTCTGTGGATAACCGTATTACCGCCTTTGAGTGAGCTGATACCGCTCGCCGCAGCCGAACGACCGAG
CGCAGCGAGTCAGTGAGCGAGGAAGCGGAAGAGCGCCCAATACGCAAACCGCCTCTCCCCGCGCGTTGGC
CGATTCATTAATGCAGCTGGCACGACAGGTTTCCCGACTGGAAAGCGGGCAGTGAGCGCAACGCAATTAA
TGTGAGTTAGCTCACTCATTAGGCACCCCAGGCTTTACACTTTATGCTTCCGGCTCGTATGTTGTGTGGA
ATTGTGAGCGGATAACAATTTCACACAGGAAACAGCTATGACCATGATTACGCCAAGCTCTAGCTAGAGG
TCGACCAATTCTCATGTTTGACAGCTTATCATCGCAGATCCGGGCAACGTTGTTGCCATTGCTGCAGGCG
CAGAACTGGTAGGTATGGA
Features (pLannotate 1.2.2; 19 found; start..end, strand, type, name):
    154..533     +  enhancer       CMV enhancer: human cytomegalovirus immediate early enhancer
    535..734     +  promoter       CMV promoter: human cytomegalovirus (CMV) immediate early promoter
    802..840     +  misc_feature   Ad SA (fragment): adenovirus major late transcript splice acceptor (Friedrich and Soriano, 1991)
    873..1082    -  CDS            PTP (fragment): TERM_ADE02 - Experimental evidence at protein level: Swiss-Prot protein existence level 1. Protein covalently bound to the viral DNA that acts as a primer for viral genomic replication by DNA strand displacement. Assembles on the viral origin of replication in an initiation complex with viral polymerase, DBP, host NFIA and host POU2F1/OCT1. During initiation, the polymerase covalently couples the first dCTP with Ser- 580 of pTP. The terminal protein stimulates the template activity over 20 fold compared to protein-free templates. Neo-synthesized viral genomes are linked to two preterminal prot
   1113..1202    +  intron         chimeric intron (fragment): chimera between introns from adenovirus and immunoglobulin heavy chain genes
   1221..1267    +  CDS            IgH signal sequence (fragment): signal sequence from the mouse immunoglobulin heavy chain variable region
   1344..2852    +  CDS            RH5: RH5_PLAF7 - Also known as PFD1145c From Plasmodium falciparum (isolate 3D7).
   2853..3413    +  CDS            Cd4 (fragment): CD4_RAT - Experimental evidence at protein level: Swiss-Prot protein existence level 1. Integral membrane glycoprotein that plays an essential role in the immune response and serves multiple functions in responses against both external and internal offenses. In T-cells, functions primarily as a coreceptor for MHC class II molecule:peptide complex. The antigens presented by class II peptides are derived from extracellular proteins while class I peptides are derived from cytosolic proteins. Interacts simultaneously with the T-cell receptor (TCR) and the MHC class II presented by antigen presenti
   3519..3574    +  polyA_signal   β-globin poly(A) signal: rabbit β-globin polyadenylation signal (Gil and Proudfoot, 1987)
   4088..5769    -  rep_origin     oriP (fragment): Epstein-Barr virus oriP replication origin (Yates et al., 2000)
   5896..6000    +  promoter       AmpR promoter: bla
   6001..6861    +  CDS            AmpR: β-lactamase; bla; confers resistance to ampicillin, carbenicillin, and related antibiotics
   7032..7620    +  rep_origin     ori: high-copy-number ColE1/pMB1/pBR322/pUC origin of replication
   7803..7895    +  CDS            lacI (fragment): lac repressor; lacI; The lac repressor binds to the lac operator to inhibit transcription in E. coli. This inhibition can be relieved by adding lactose or isopropyl-β-D-thiogalactopyranoside (IPTG).
   7908..7929    +  protein_bind   CAP binding site: CAP binding activates transcription in the presence of cAMP. E. coli catabolite activator protein
   7944..7974    +  promoter       lac promoter: promoter for the E. coli lac operon
   7982..7998    +  protein_bind   lac operator: The lac repressor binds to the lac operator to inhibit transcription in E. coli. This inhibition can be relieved by adding lactose or isopropyl-β-D-thiogalactopyranoside (IPTG). lac repressor encoded by lacI
   8068..8084    +  promoter       tet promoter (fragment): E. coli promoter for tetracycline efflux protein gene
   8094..8119    -  CDS            bla(M) (fragment): β-lactamase lacking the signal sequence; bla(M); allows cytosolic expression of β-lactamase
