[The description below was written by a language model from this plasmid's Addgene catalogue record and pLannotate feature annotations shown in this document.]
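Description:
RH5-bio is a mammalian expression plasmid built on the pTT3 backbone, designed for transient production of a secreted, recombinant form of the Plasmodium falciparum merozoite protein RH5. It is maintained in E. coli through a high-copy ColE1/pUC-type origin and an ampicillin resistance (β-lactamase) gene. It also carries a fragment of the Epstein-Barr virus oriP, an element that supports episomal retention in cells supplying EBNA1. Short lac regulatory, tet promoter and bla fragments near the end of the map appear to be backbone remnants rather than functional parts of the payload.

The expression cassette is driven by the CMV immediate-early enhancer and promoter. These are followed by adenovirus-derived leader and splice sequences and a chimeric intron fragment, which are commonly included to boost transcript processing, and the cassette ends at a rabbit β-globin polyadenylation signal. The open reading frame begins with an exogenous mouse signal peptide, annotated as an immunoglobulin heavy chain leader, which directs the protein into the secretory pathway. Next comes a synthetic, codon-optimised RH5 sequence cloned between NotI and AscI sites. Four threonines (positions 40, 216, 286 and 299) are changed to alanine so that N-linked glycans are not added in mammalian cells.

RH5 is fused at its C terminus to rat Cd4 domains 3 and 4 and then, according to the record, to an enzymatic biotinylation sequence, although the feature table does not annotate that peptide separately. Cotransfection with a BirA-expressing plasmid yields monobiotinylated protein. The construct belongs to a library of recombinant merozoite surface and secreted proteins. The record does not detail specific downstream applications.
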