Addgene plasmid #47780: RH5-bio
Purpose: Expresses enzymatically monobiotinylated full-length RH5 with no N-linked glycans upon cotransfection with BirA in mammalian cells. Contains a C-terminal rat Cd4 d3+4 tag.
Depositing lab: Gavin Wright. Depositing organization: Wellcome Sanger Institute. Publication: A library of functional recombinant cell surface and secreted Plasmodium falciparum merozoite proteins. Crosnier C, Wanaguru M, McDade B, Osier FH, Marsh K, Rayner JC, Wright GJ. Mol Cell Proteomics. 2013 Sep 16. 10.1074/mcp.O113.028357 PubMed 24043421.
Backbone
  Vector backbone: pTT3
  Backbone manufacturer: Yves Durocher, NRC
  Backbone size w/o insert (bp): 6633
  Total vector size (bp): 8139
  Vector type: Mammalian Expression
Growth in bacteria
  Bacterial resistance: Ampicillin, 100 μg/mL
  Growth temperature: 37°C
  Growth strain: DH5alpha
  Copy number: High Copy
Gene/Insert
  Gene/Insert name: Codon-optimised RH5
  Species: Synthetic; Plasmodium falciparum
  Insert size (bp): 1506
  Mutation: Exogenous signal peptide of mouse origin, changed Threonine40, Threonine216, Threonine286 and Threonine299 to Alanine residues
  Promoter: CMV
  Tag / fusion protein: rat Cd4 d3+4 (C terminal on backbone); enzymatic biotinylation sequence (C terminal on backbone)
  Cloning method: Restriction Enzyme; 5′ cloning site NotI (not destroyed); 3′ cloning site AscI (not destroyed)
  Sequencing primers: 5′ CMV-fwd
Resource information
  A portion of this plasmid was derived from a plasmid made by: pTT3 was obtained under an MTA from Yves Durocher, National Research Council of Canada- Biotechnology Research Institute
Terms and licenses: Academic/Nonprofit Terms; Industry Terms: Not Available to Industry
How to cite: RH5-bio was a gift from Gavin Wright (Addgene plasmid # 47780 ; http://n2t.net/addgene:47780 ; RRID:Addgene_47780)
