>Addgene plasmid #47780 | RH5-bio | addgene partial sequence | sequence record 71153 | CMV-F 5'-CGCAAATGGGCGGTAGGCGTG-3'
TGAACCGTCAGATCCTCACTCTCTTCCGCATCGCTGTCTGCGAGGGCCAGCTGTTGGGCTCGCGGTTGAG
GACAAACTCTTCGCGGTCTTTCCAGTACTCTTGGATCGGAAACCCGTCGGCCTCCGAACGGTACTCCGCC
ACCGAGGGACCTGAGCGAGTCCGCATCGACCGGATCGGAAAACCTCTCGAGAAAGGCGTCTAACCAGTCA
CAGTCGCAAGGTAGGCTGAGCACCGTGGCGGGCGGCAGCGGGTGGCGGTCGGGGTTGTTTCTGGCGGAGG
TGCTGCTGATGATGTAATTAAAGTAGGCGGTCTTGAGACGGCGGATGGTCGAGGTGAGGTGTGGCAGGCT
TGAGATCCAGCTGTTGGGGTGAGTACTCCCTCTCAAAAGCGGGCATTACTTCTGCGCTAAGATTGTCAGT
TTCCAAAAACGAGGAGGATTTGATATTCACCTGGCCCGATCTGGCCATACACTTGAGTGACAATGACATC
CACTTTGCCTTTCTCTCCACAGGTGTCCACTCCCAGGTCCAAGTTTGCCACCATGGAGTTTCAGACCCAG
GTACTCATGTCCCTGCTGCTCTGCATGTCTGGTGCGGCCGCCTTCGAGAACGCCATCAAGAAAACCAAGA
ACCAGGAAAACAACCTGGCCCTGCTGCCCATCAAGAGCACCGAGGAAGAGAAGGACGACATCAAGAACGG
CAAGGATATCAAGAAAGAGATCGACAACGACAAAGAGAACATCAAGACCAACAACGCCAAGGACCACAGC
ACCTACATCAAGAGCTACCTGAACACCAACGTGAACGACGGCCTGAAGTACCTGTTCATCCCCAGCCACA
ACAGCTTCATCAAGAAATACAGCGTGTTCAACCAGATCAACGACGGCATGCTGCTGAACGA
