>Addgene plasmid #47780 | RH5-bio | addgene partial sequence | sequence record 71511 | EBVori-F 5'-CCACTCAGTGTTGGCAAATG-3'
AACCCCTTTGTGTTTGGTCCCCCCCCGTGTCACATGTGGAACAGGGCCCAGTTGGCAAGTTGTACCAACC
AACTGAAGGGATTACATGCACTGCCCCGCGAAGAAGGGGCAGAGATGTCGTAGTCAGGTTTAGTTCGTCC
GGGGCGGGGATCGATCCTCTAGCTAGAGATCTCCGAGGGATCTCGACCAAATGATTTGCCCTCCCATATG
TCCTTCCGAGTGAGAGACACAAAAAATTCCAACACACTATTGCAATGAAAATAAATTTCCTTTATTAGCC
AGAGGTCGAGGTCGGGGGATCCTTAATTAATCACGTGTCTAGACTTAACGATGATTCCACACCATTTTCT
GTGCATCCAGAATATGATGCAGTGATCCGGAATTCAACCCTTTGGATAAAACCTGGATCTTGGAGTCCAT
CTTGACCTCTTCACCTTCACTCAGTAGACATTGCCACACCCCTGCTTCAGGGGCCTGCACTTGAATCACT
TTCTCCTGCCTGGAGACCCTGGCCTCCTGATTCTCCTGCTTCAAGATCAGTCTCATCTTGGGTGAGGTGG
GTCCCATCACCTCACAGGTCAAAGTGTTGCTGTCGGGCTGAGTCACTTTCATCACCACCAGGTTCACTTC
CTGATACAGTATCCCTCTGTCCAGAGTCAGGGTCAGGTTGCCAGAACCAGCAAACTGAAGGGAGACCTGG
GGTATCTGAAGGGTGAGTGGGAGCGTTTCGGACAGCTGGAACTTGGGGTTGCTAGTAGACTTCTGCACAG
ACACCTTTTGGTTCTTTAGGGAGAAGGTGATCCAGGACTGGGAAGAAGGAGCCTTCTCTGCCTTCCATCT
CAACTCTCCCTGCAGGCTTTCCTCTCCAAGGTTGAGTGGGAAGGAGAACTCCGCTGACTCCCCCTCACTC
TTATAGGCCGTG
