>Addgene plasmid #47780 | RH5-bio | addgene partial sequence | sequence record 72212 | rCd4-R 5'-TCCCTGCAGGCTTTCCTCTCCAAGGTTGAG-3'
CCTCACTCTTATAGGCCGTGATGGAGGTCGACGGCGCGCCCTGGGTCAGGGGCTTGTTCTTCTTGTAGGT
CTGGAAGTATTCCATCTTGATAGGCACGTCGTTGAACTTCATCTGCAGCACGTAGATCAGGTGGTGGAAG
ATGTTGTTCAGGTGCTTCTCTTTGCTGTAGAAGGTGTTGTACAGCATCTGTCTCAGGTGGTCGGAGGTGA
TGAACAGGCTGTACTCGTTGCTCATGTCCAGGATCCGCTTCAGCAGCTCGTCCTTCTGGAAGGTCCGCCA
GATGTTCAGCTTGATCTTATCCTGGATGATCTTGGTCTTGTCGTTGATGATCTTTGTGTGGTACTCGATC
CGGTTGAAGATGTGCTTCATCTCTTTGTGGATGAACTTGATGGTATCGATGTAGATGTAGCTGCCCATCT
TCTTATTCAGGTTGGTCAGCAGCAGCTCGCTCTGCTGCAGGATATTGGTCATGTCGCTCAGGTCCTTGTT
CAGGTTCTTAGACTTCACGCTCAGGATCAGCTTGTGGATGTACTCGTCGTAGTGGTATCTGATGCCGTTG
GTGTTGCAGAAGTTGTTGTTGTAGCAGGACAGCTGCTCGAACAGGTTGGTGCCGTAGTTCTTCATGTCCA
TGCAGATCTTGTTGAAGTCGTTCTCGTGGTTCTTGATGCACTTGATCAGCTTTTTCTTCTTGGTGTTGTA
CTCGTCCATCATTTTCTTGAAGGCCCGGTTCATCAGGTCGTTCTTTTTCTTGTTGCTGGGGGCGTGGTTG
CTGTCGGTGTCCTGGATGCTGTCCTCCACTTCCTCTGTCTCGTCGTCTGTCTCTTCGCTCTTGTCGTCGA
TTTCCTCGCTGATGTCGTATCTGTAGCTGTCGTCGTTCTTGTTGTTGATGTC
